Addgene plasmid #13558: pRSET FlipSuc-90u
Depositing lab: Wolf Frommer. Depositing organization: Carnegie Institution for Science. Publication: Conversion of a putative Agrobacterium sugar-binding protein into a FRET sensor with high selectivity for sucrose. Lager I, Looger LL, Hilpert M, Lalonde S, Frommer WB. J Biol Chem. 2006 Oct 13. 281(41):30875-83. 10.1074/jbc.M605257200 PubMed 16912038.
Backbone
  Vector backbone: pRSET-B
  Backbone size w/o insert (bp): 2897
  Vector type: Bacterial Expression
Growth in bacteria
  Bacterial resistance: Ampicillin, 100 μg/mL
  Growth temperature: 37°C
  Growth strain: DH5alpha
  Copy number: High Copy
Gene/Insert
  Gene/Insert name: FlipThuE W283A (alt names: ECFP-sucBP-EYFP; Sucrose binding protein; AtThuE)
  Species: Agrobacterium tumefaciens
  Insert size (bp): 2400
  Mutation: W283A in binding protein
  Tag / fusion protein: ECFP (N terminal on insert); EYFP (C terminal on insert)
  Cloning method: Restriction Enzyme; 5′ cloning site BamHI (not destroyed); 3′ cloning site HindIII (not destroyed)
  Sequencing primers: 5′ N/A
Terms and licenses: Academic/Nonprofit Terms; Industry Terms: Not Available to Industry
Depositor comments: For more information, see http://carnegiedpb.stanford.edu/research/frommer/nanosensors/index.html
How to cite: pRSET FlipSuc-90u was a gift from Wolf Frommer (Addgene plasmid # 13558 ; http://n2t.net/addgene:13558 ; RRID:Addgene_13558)
