[The description below was written by a language model from this plasmid's Addgene catalogue record and pLannotate feature annotations shown in this document.]
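Description:
pRSET FlipSuc-90u is a bacterial expression plasmid built on the pRSET-B backbone that encodes a genetically encoded FRET nanosensor for sucrose. It is a high-copy plasmid maintained in E. coli through a ColE1/pUC-type origin and selected with ampicillin via the β-lactamase gene. An f1 origin is also present, allowing single-stranded DNA production. The depositor's full sequence is 5,587 nt. That is slightly larger than the sum of the catalogued backbone and insert sizes, which appear to be approximate.

The insert, cloned between BamHI and HindIII sites that are both retained, is a three-part fusion. ECFP sits at the N terminus and EYFP at the C terminus. Between them is a sugar-binding protein from Agrobacterium tumefaciens (ThuE) carrying a W283A substitution. The feature table annotates the two fluorescent proteins but not the roughly 1.2 kb stretch between them, which corresponds to the binding-protein coding region.

Expression is driven by the T7 promoter with the phage gene 10 ribosome binding site and ends at a T7 terminator, so a host supplying T7 RNA polymerase is needed for protein production. The backbone contributes an N-terminal leader in frame with ECFP. It comprises a His-tag region (annotated as a capTEV fragment), the T7 gene 10 leader and the Xpress epitope with its enterokinase cleavage site, which are useful for purification and detection. The short lacZα, lacI, bom and SET1 fragments appear to be backbone remnants or homology hits rather than functional elements.

In sensors of this design, ligand binding changes the conformation of the central protein and so alters energy transfer between the cyan donor and the yellow acceptor. The associated publication describes converting this putative sugar-binding protein into a sensor highly selective for sucrose. The "90u" in the name probably denotes this mutant's affinity, although the record does not state this.
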