Features (pLannotate 1.2.2; 16 found; start..end, strand, type, name):
     19..37      +  promoter       T7 promoter: promoter for bacteriophage T7 RNA polymerase
     67..89      +  RBS            RBS: efficient ribosome binding site from bacteriophage T7 gene 10 (Olins and Rangwala, 1989)
    109..129     +  CDS            capTEV™ (fragment): composite tag for in vivo biotinylation, TEV protease cleavage, and 6xHis tagging
    130..162     +  CDS            T7 tag (gene 10 leader): leader peptide from bacteriophage T7 gene 10 promotes efficient translation in E. coli
    166..189     +  CDS            Xpress™ tag: Xpress™ epitope tag, including an enterokinase recognition and cleavage site
    202..918     +  CDS            ECFP: ECFP is a basic (constitutively fluorescent) cyan fluorescent protein published in 1996, derived from Aequorea victoria. It has low acid sensitivity.
   2158..2877    +  CDS            EYFP: enhanced YFP mammalian codon-optimized
   2890..2939    +  CDS            SET1 (fragment): solubility-enhancement tag derived from T7 phage gene 10B
   2947..2994    +  terminator     T7 terminator: transcription terminator for bacteriophage T7 RNA polymerase
   3020..3086    +  CDS            lacZα (fragment): LacZα fragment of β-galactosidase; lacZ fragment
   3091..3546    +  rep_origin     f1 ori (sequence partly withheld): f1 bacteriophage origin of replication; arrow indicates direction of (+) strand synthesis
   3549..3600    -  misc_feature   bom (fragment): basis of mobility region from pBR322
   3627..3731    +  promoter       AmpR promoter: bla
   3732..4592    +  CDS            AmpR: β-lactamase; bla; confers resistance to ampicillin, carbenicillin, and related antibiotics
   4763..5351    +  rep_origin     ori: high-copy-number ColE1/pMB1/pBR322/pUC origin of replication
   5534..5587    +  CDS            lacI (fragment): lac repressor; lacI; The lac repressor binds to the lac operator to inhibit transcription in E. coli. This inhibition can be relieved by adding lactose or isopropyl-β-D-thiogalactopyranoside (IPTG).
>Addgene plasmid #13558 | pRSET FlipSuc-90u | depositor full sequence | sequence record 7683 | Author sequence
ATCTCGATCCCGCGAAATTAATACGACTCACTATAGGGAGACCACAACGGTTTCCCTCTAGATAATTTTG
TTTAACTTTAAGAAGGAGATATACATATGCGGGGTTCTCATCATCATCATCATCATGGTATGGCTAGCAT
GACTGGTGGACAGCAAATGGGTCGGGATCTGTACGACGATGACGATAAGGATCCGGGCCGCATGGTGAGC
AAGGGCGAGGAGCTGTTCACCGGGGTGGTGCCCATCCTGGTCGAGCTGGACGGCGACGTAAACGGCCACA
AGTTCAGCGTGTCCGGCGAGGGCGAGGGCGATGCCACCTACGGCAAGCTGACCCTGAAGTTCATCTGCAC
CACCGGCAAGCTGCCCGTGCCCTGGCCCACCCTCGTGACCACCCTGACCTGGGGCGTGCAGTGCTTCAGC
CGCTACCCCGACCACATGAAGCAGCACGACTTCTTCAAGTCCGCCATGCCCGAAGGCTACGTCCAGGAGC
GCACCATCTTCTTCAAGGACGACGGCAACTACAAGACCCGCGCCGAGGTGAAGTTCGAGGGCGACACCCT
GGTGAACCGCATCGAGCTGAAGGGCATCGACTTCAAGGAGGACGGCAACATCCTGGGGCACAAGCTGGAG
TACAACTACATCAGCCACAACGTCTATATCACCGCCGACAAGCAGAAGAACGGCATCAAGGCCAACTTCA
AGATCCGCCACAACATCGAGGACGGCAGCGTGCAGCTCGCCGACCACTACCAGCAGAACACCCCCATCGG
CGACGGCCCCGTGCTGCTGCCCGACAACCACTACCTGAGCACCCAGTCCGCCCTGAGCAAAGACCCCAAC
GAGAAGCGCGATCACATGGTCCTGCTGGAGTTCGTGACCGCCGCCGGGATCACTCTCGGCATGGACGAGC
TGTACAAGGGTGGTACCGGAGGCGCCGCTGAGGCGGCCGAACTTTCCATTGCCGCAAATTCGACCGGCAA
GAACGTCGCGTTTTTCCGCGAACGCATCGCCGCTTTCGAGAAAGAGACCGGTCACAAGGTCAATCTCGTC
ACCATGCCGTCTTCTTCCAGCGAACAGTTCAGCCAGTACCGGCTGTGGCTTGCCGCCGGCAACAAGGATG
TCGACGTTTACCAGACGGACGTGATCTGGGCCCCGCAGCTAGCCGAACAATTCGTGGATTTGACCGCAGC
GACCAAGGATGTCATCGGGGATCATTTCCCTTCTATCGTCGCCTCACAGACGGTGGACGGCAAGCTCGTC
GCCATGCCGATGTTCACCGACGCGCCGGCGCTGTTTTACCGCAAGGACCTTCTGGAAAAATATGGCAAGC
AGCCGCCGAAAACCTGGAAGGAACTGAGCGAGACCGCCAAGGAGGTTCAGGACAAGGAACGCGCGGCCGG
CCAGAAGGACCTCTGGGGCTTCGTTTTTCAGGGCAGCGCCTATGAAGGTCTGACCTGCAACGCTCTGGAA
TGGATCGCATCCGCGGGCGGTGGCCATATCGTTGAAACCAACGGCGATATCTCCATCAATAACGAGAAGG
CGGCAGCTGCAATCGAAACCGCCAAAGGCTGGGTCGGCACCATCGCACCGCAGGGCGTTCTCGCTTACAA
GGAAGAGGAAGCACGCGGTGTCTGGCAGACCGGCAATTCCGTCTTCATGCGCAACTGGCCCTATGCCTAT
GCGCTTGGAAATGGTGCCGACAGCGCGATCAAGGACAAGTTCGGCGTCACGCCGCTGCCGGCAGGTGAAG
AAGGCGCAGCCCCCGCTTCCACACTCGGCGGCGCGAACCTTGCTGTTTCGAAATATTCCGACGATCAGGA
AGCGGCTATCCAGCTGGTAAAATTCCTGGCATCAAAGGATACCCAGAAGCTGCGCGCGATCCAGCTGTCC
AACATGCCGACGATCGCTTCGCTTTACGACGACAAGGATGTCGCGGCCGCACAGCCCTTCATGCCGACGT
GGAAGCCGATCTTCGAGACCGCCGTTCCGCGTCCTTCCGCCTCGGCCAAGGTGAAATATAACGAGGTTTC
GGCCAAGTTCTGGGGCGCCGTGCACAACACGCTCTCCGGCAATGGTACGGCGGCGGAAAATCTCGAACTT
CTCGAGGTTGAACTGACCGATCTCAAAGGCAACGGCTGGGGCGCCGGTACCGGTGGAATGGTGAGCAAGG
GCGAGGAGCTGTTCACCGGGGTGGTGCCCATCCTGGTCGAGCTGGACGGCGACGTAAACGGCCACAAGTT
CAGCGTGTCCGGCGAGGGCGAGGGCGATGCCACCTACGGCAAGCTGACCCTGAAGTTCATCTGCACCACC
GGCAAGCTGCCCGTGCCCTGGCCCACCCTCGTGACCACCTTCGGCTACGGCCTGCAGTGCTTCGCCCGCT
ACCCCGACCACATGAAGCAGCACGACTTCTTCAAGTCCGCCATGCCCGAAGGCTACGTCCAGGAGCGCAC
CATCTTCTTCAAGGACGACGGCAACTACAAGACCCGCGCCGAGGTGAAGTTCGAGGGCGACACCCTGGTG
AACCGCATCGAGCTGAAGGGCATCGACTTCAAGGAGGACGGCAACATCCTGGGGCACAAGCTGGAGTACA
ACTACAACAGCCACAACGTCTATATCATGGCCGACAAGCAGAAGAACGGCATCAAGGTGAACTTCAAGAT
CCGCCACAACATCGAGGACGGCAGCGTGCAGCTCGCCGACCACTACCAGCAGAACACCCCCATCGGCGAC
GGCCCCGTGCTGCTGCCCGACAACCACTACCTGAGCTACCAGTCCGCCCTGAGCAAAGACCCCAACGAGA
AGCGCGATCACATGGTCCTGCTGGAGTTCGTGACCGCCGCCGGGATCACTCTCGGCATGGACGAGCTGTA
CAAGTAAAAGCTTGATCCGGCTGCTAACAAAGCCCGAAAGGAAGCTGAGTTGGCTGCTGCCACCGCTGAG
CAATAACTAGCATAACCCCTTGGGGCCTCTAAACGGGTCTTGAGGGGTTTTTTGCTGAAAGGAGGAACTA
TATCCGGATCTGGCGTAATAGCGAAGAGGCCCGCACCGATCGCCCTTCCCAACAGTTGCGCAGCCTGAAT
GGCGAATGGG
[124 nt withheld, positions 3091-3214]
C
[56 nt withheld, positions 3216-3271]
AGCTTTACGGCACCTCGACCG
[64 nt withheld, positions 3293-3356]
CCTTTGACGTTGGAGTCCACGTTCTTT
[37 nt withheld, positions 3384-3420]
ACCCTATCGCGGTCTATTCTTTTGATTTATAAGGGATTTTGCCGATTTCGGCCTATTGGTTAAAAAATGA
GCTGATTTAACAAATATTTAACGCGAATTTTAACAAAATATTAACGTTTACAATTTCGCCTGATGCGGTA
TTTTCTCCTTACGCATCTGTGCGGTATTTCACACCGCATACAGGTGGCACTTTTCGGGGAAATGTGCGCG
GAACCCCTATTTGTTTATTTTTCTAAATACATTCAAATATGTATCCGCTCATGAGACAATAACCCTGATA
AATGCTTCAATAATATTGAAAAAGGAAGAGTATGAGTATTCAACATTTCCGTGTCGCCCTTATTCCCTTT
TTTGCGGCATTTTGCCTTCCTGTTTTTGCTCACCCAGAAACGCTGGTGAAAGTAAAAGATGCTGAAGATC
AGTTGGGTGCACGAGTGGGTTACATCGAACTGGATCTCAACAGCGGTAAGATCCTTGAGAGTTTTCGCCC
CGAAGAACGTTTTCCAATGATGAGCACTTTTAAAGTTCTGCTATGTGATACACTATTATCCCGTATTGAC
GCCGGGCAAGAGCAACTCGGTCGCCGCATACACTATTCTCAGAATGACTTGGTTGAGTACTCACCAGTCA
CAGAAAAGCATCTTACGGATGGCATGACAGTAAGAGAATTATGCAGTGCTGCCATAACCATGAGTGATAA
CACTGCGGCCAACTTACTTCTGACAACGATCGGAGGACCGAAGGAGCTAACCGCTTTTTTGCACAACATG
GGGGATCATGTAACTCGCCTTGATCGTTGGGAACCGGAGCTGAATGAAGCCATACCAAACGACGAGAGTG
ACACCACGATGCCTGTAGCAATGCCAACAACGTTGCGCAAACTATTAACTGGCGAACTACTTACTCTAGC
TTCCCGGCAACAATTAATAGACTGAATGGAGGCGGATAAAGTTGCAGGACCACTTCTGCGCTCGGCCCTT
CCGGCTGGCTGGTTTATTGCTGATAAATCTGGAGCCGGTGAGCGTGGGTCTCGCGGTATCATTGCAGCAC
TGGGGCCAGATGGTAAGCGCTCCCGTATCGTAGTTATCTACACGACGGGGAGTCAGGCAACTATGGATGA
ACGAAATAGACAGATCGCTGAGATAGGTGCCTCACTGATTAAGCATTGGTAACTGTCAGACCAAGTTTAC
TCATATATACTTTAGATTGATTTAAAACTTCATTTTTAATTTAAAAGGATCTAGGTGAAGATCCTTTTTG
ATAATCTCATGACCAAAATCCCTTAACGTGAGTTTTCGTTCCACTGAGCGTCAGACCCCGTAGAAAAGAT
CAAAGGATCTTCTTGAGATCCTTTTTTTCTGCGCGTAATCTGCTGCTTGCAAACAAAAAAACCACCGCTA
CCAGCGGTGGTTTGTTTGCCGGATCAAGAGCTACCAACTCTTTTTCCGAAGGTAACTGGCTTCAGCAGAG
CGCAGATACCAAATACTGTCCTTCTAGTGTAGCCGTAGTTAGGCCACCACTTCAAGAACTCTGTAGCACC
GCCTACATACCTCGCTCTGCTAATCCTGTTACCAGTGGCTGCTGCCAGTGGCGATAAGTCGTGTCTTACC
GGGTTGGACTCAAGACGATAGTTACCGGATAAGGCGCAGCGGTCGGGCTGAACGGGGGGTTCGTGCACAC
AGCCCAGCTTGGAGCGAACGACCTACACCGAACTGAGATACCTACAGCGTGAGCTATGAGAAAGCGCCAC
GCTTCCCGAAGGGAGAAAGGCGGACAGGTATCCGGTAAGCGGCAGGGTCGGAACAGGAGAGCGCACGAGG
GAGCTTCCAGGGGGAAACGCCTGGTATCTTTATAGTCCTGTCGGGTTTCGCCACCTCTGACTTGAGCGTC
GATTTTTGTGATGCTCGTCAGGGGGGCGGAGCCTATGGAAAAACGCCAGCAACGCGGCCTTTTTACGGTT
CCTGGGCTTTTGCTGGCCTTTTGCTCACATGTTCTTTCCTGCGTTATCCCCTGATTCTGTGGATAACCGT
ATTACCGCCTTTGAGTGAGCTGATACCGCTCGCCGCAGCCGAACGACCGAGCGCAGCGAGTCAGTGAGCG
AGGAAGCGGAAGAGCGCCCAATACGCAAACCGCCTCTCCCCGCGCGTTGGCCGATTCATTAATGCAG
