>Addgene plasmid #13558 | pRSET FlipSuc-90u | addgene partial sequence | sequence record 19950 | 13558 with FlipSuc (AGCTAGCCGAACAATTCGTG)
TCGGGGATCATTTCCCTTCTATCGTCGCCTCACAGACGGTGGACGGCAAGCTCGTCGCCATGCCGATGTT
CACCGACGCGCCGGCGCTGTTTTACCGCAAGGACCTTCTGGAAAAATATGGCAAGCAGCCGCCGAAAACC
TGGAAGGAACTGAGCGAGACCGCCAAGGAGGTTCAGGACAAGGAACGCGCGGCCGGCCAGAAGGACCTCT
GGGGCTTCGTTTTTCAGGGCAGCGCCTATGAAGGTCTGACCTGCAACGCTCTGGAATGGATCGCATCCGC
GGGCGGTGGCCATATCGTTGAAACCGACGGCGATATCTCCATCAATAACGAGAAGGCGGCAGCTGCAATC
GAAACCGCCAAAGGCTGGGTCGGCACCATCGCACCGCAGGGCGTTCTCGCTTACAAGGAAGAGGAAGCAC
GCGGTGTCTGGCAGACCGGCAATTCCGTCTTCATGCGCAACTGGCCCTATGCCTATGCGCTTGGAAATGG
TGCCGACAGCGCGATCAAGGACAAGTTCGGCGTCACGCCGCTGCCGGCAGGTGAAGAAGGCGCAGCCCCC
GCTTCCACACTCGGCGGCGCGAACCTTGCTGTTTCGAAATATTCCGACGATCAGGAAGCGGCTATCCAGC
TGGTAAAATTCCTGGCATCAAAGGATACCCAGAAGCTGCGCGCGATCCAGCTGTCCAACATGCCGACGAT
CGCTTCGCTTTACGACGACAAGGATGTCGCGGCCG
