>Addgene plasmid #13558 | pRSET FlipSuc-90u | addgene partial sequence | sequence record 72894 | T7 5'-TAATACGACTCACTATAGGG-3'
ATTTTGTTTAACTTTAAGAAGGAGATATACATATGCGGGGTTCTCATCATCATCATCATCATGGTATGGC
TAGCATGACTGGTGGACAGCAAATGGGTCGGGATCTGTACGACGATGACGATAAGGATCCGGGCCGCATG
GTGAGCAAGGGCGAGGAGCTGTTCACCGGGGTGGTGCCCATCCTGGTCGAGCTGGACGGCGACGTAAACG
GCCACAAGTTCAGCGTGTCCGGCGAGGGCGAGGGCGATGCCACCTACGGCAAGCTGACCCTGAAGTTCAT
CTGCACCACCGGCAAGCTGCCCGTGCCCTGGCCCACCCTCGTGACCACCCTGACCTGGGGCGTGCAGTGC
TTCAGCCGCTACCCCGACCACATGAAGCAGCACGACTTCTTCAAGTCCGCCATGCCCGAAGGCTACGTCC
AGGAGCGCACCATCTTCTTCAAGGACGACGGCAACTACAAGACCCGCGCCGAGGTGAAGTTCGAGGGCGA
CACCCTGGTGAACCGCATCGAGCTGAAGGGCATCGACTTCAAGGAGGACGGCAACATCCTGGGGCACAAG
CTGGAGTACAACTACATCAGCCACAACGTCTATATCACCGCCGACAAGCAGAAGAACGGCATCAAGGCCA
ACTTCAAGATCCGCCACAACATCGAGGACGGCAGCGTGCAGCTCGCCGACCACTACCAGCAGAACACCCC
CATCGGCGACGGCCCCGTGCTGCTGCCCGACAACCACTACCTGAGCACCCAGTCCGCCCTGAGCAAAGAC
CCCAACGAGAAGCGCGATCACATGGTCCTGCTGGAGTTCGTGACCGCCGCCGGGATCACTCTCGGCATGG
ACGAGCTGTACAAGGGT
