>Addgene plasmid #13558 | pRSET FlipSuc-90u | addgene partial sequence | sequence record 73468 | FlipSuc 5'-AGCTAGCCGAACAATTCGTG
TCGGGGATCATTTCCCTTCTATCGTCGCCTCACAGACGGTGGACGGCAAGCTCGTCGCCATGCCGATGTT
CACCGACGCGCCGGCGCTGTTTTACCGCAAGGACCTTCTGGAAAAATATGGCAAGCAGCCGCCGAAAACC
TGGAAGGAACTGAGCGAGACCGCCAAGGAGGTTCAGGACAAGGAACGCGCGGCCGGCCAGAAGGACCTCT
GGGGCTTCGTTTTTCAGGGCAGCGCCTATGAAGGTCTGACCTGCAACGCTCTGGAATGGATCGCATCCGC
GGGCGGTGGCCATATCGTTGAAACCGACGGCGATATCTCCATCAATAACGAGAAGGCGGCAGCTGCAATC
GAAACCGCCAAAGGCTGGGTCGGCACCATCGCACCGCAGGGCGTTCTCGCTTACAAGGAAGAGGAAGCAC
GCGGTGTCTGGCAGACCGGCAATTCCGTCTTCATGCGCAACTGGCCCTATGCCTATGCGCTTGGAAATGG
TGCCGACAGCGCGATCAAGGACAAGTTCGGCGTCACGCCGCTGCCGGCAGGTGAAGAAGGCGCAGCCCCC
GCTTCCACACTCGGCGGCGCGAACCTTGCTGTTTCGAAATATTCCGACGATCAGGAAGCGGCTATCCAGC
TGGTAAAATTCCTGGCATCAAAGGATACCCAGAAGCTGCGCGCGATCCAGCTGTCCAACATGCCGACGAT
CGCTTCGCTTTACGAC
