>Addgene plasmid #13558 | pRSET FlipSuc-90u | addgene partial sequence | sequence record 73469 | FlipSuc-Rev 5'-CACGAATTGTTCGGCTAGCT
CGTCGACATCCTTGTTGCCGGCGGCAAGCCACAGCCGGTACTGGCTGAACTGTTCGCTGGAAGAAGACGG
CATGGTGACGAGATTGACCTTGTGACCGGTCTCTTTCTCGAAAGCGGCGATGCGTTCGCGGAAAAACGCG
ACGTTCTTGCCGGTCGAATTTGCGGCAATGGAAAGTTCGGCCGCCTCAGCGGCGCCTCCGGTACCACCCT
TGTACAGCTCGTCCATGCCGAGAGTGATCCCGGCGGCGGTCACGAACTCCAGCAGGACCATGTGATCGCG
CTTCTCGTTGGGGTCTTTGCTCAGGGCGGACTGGGTGCTCAGGTAGTGGTTGTCGGGCAGCAGCACGGGG
CCGTCGCCGATGGGGGTGTTCTGCTGGTAGTGGTCGGCGAGCTGCACGCTGCCGTCCTCGATGTTGTGGC
GGATCTTGAAGTTGGCCTTGATGCCGTTCTTCTGCTTGTCGGCGGTGATATAGACGTTGTGGCTGATGTA
GTTGTACTCCAGCTTGTGCCCCAGGATGTTGCCGTCCTCCTTGAAGTCGATGCCCTTCAGCTCGATGCGG
TTCACCAGGGTGTCGCCCTCGAACTTCACCTCGGCGCGGGTCTTGTAGTTGCCGTCGTCCTTGAAGAAGA
TGGTGCGCTCCTGGACGTAGCCTTCGGGCATGGCGGACTTGAAGAAGTCGTGCTGCTTCATGTGGTCGGG
GTAGCGGCTGAAGCACTGCACGCCCCAGGTCA
